>Addgene plasmid #45523 | pcDNA3-rat PKA-RIIbeta-mEGFP | depositor full sequence | sequence record 63619 | pcDNA3-rat PKA-RIIbeta-mEGFP sequence 7344 bps
GACGGATCGGGAGATCTCCCGATCCCCTATGGTCGACTCTCAGTACAATCTGCTCTGATGCCGCATAGTT
AAGCCAGTATCTGCTCCCTGCTTGTGTGTTGGAGGTCGCTGAGTAGTGCGCGAGCAAAATTTAAGCTACA
ACAAGGCAAGGCTTGACCGACAATTGCATGAAGAATCTGCTTAGGGTTAGGCGTTTTGCGCTGCTTCGCG
ATGTACGGGCCAGATATACGCGTTGACATTGATTATTGACTAGTTATTAATAGTAATCAATTACGGGGTC
ATTAGTTCATAGCCCATATATGGAGTTCCGCGTTACATAACTTACGGTAAATGGCCCGCCTGGCTGACCG
CCCAACGACCCCCGCCCATTGACGTCAATAATGACGTATGTTCCCATAGTAACGCCAATAGGGACTTTCC
ATTGACGTCAATGGGTGGACTATTTACGGTAAACTGCCCACTTGGCAGTACATCAAGTGTATCATATGCC
AAGTACGCCCCCTATTGACGTCAATGACGGTAAATGGCCCGCCTGGCATTATGCCCAGTACATGACCTTA
TGGGACTTTCCTACTTGGCAGTACATCTACGTATTAGTCATCGCTATTACCATGGTGATGCGGTTTTGGC
AGTACATCAATGGGCGTGGATAGCGGTTTGACTCACGGGGATTTCCAAGTCTCCACCCCATTGACGTCAA
TGGGAGTTTGTTTTGGCACCAAAATCAACGGGACTTTCCAAAATGTCGTAACAACTCCGCCCCATTGACG
CAAATGGGCGGTAGGCGTGTACGGTGGGAGGTCTATATAAGCAGAGCTCTCTGGCTAACTAGAGAACCCA
CTGCTTACTGGCTTATCGAAATTAATACGACTCACTATAGGGAGACCCAAGCTTGCGGCCGCCACCATGA
GCATCGAGATCCCCGCGGGGCTCACGGAGCTGCTGCAGGGCTTCACGGTGGAGGTGCTGAGGCACCAGCC
CGCCGACCTGCTGGAGTTCGCGCTGCAGCACTTCACGCGGCTGCAGCAGGAGAACGAGCGCAAGGGCGCC
GCGCGCTTCGGCCATGAGGGCAGGACCTGGGGGGACGCGGGCGCAGCCGCCGGGGGCGGAACCCCCAGTA
AGGGTGTCAACTTCGCGGAGGAGCCCATGCGCTCCGATTCCGAGAACGGCGAAGAGGAGGAGGCCGCGGA
AGCAGGGGCGTTCAACGCTCCAGTTATAAACCGGTTCACAAGGCGTGCCTCGGTATGTGCAGAAGCTTAT
AATCCTGATGAAGAAGAAGATGATGCAGAGTCCAGGATAATACATCCCAAAACTGACGATCAAAGAAACA
GATTGCAAGAAGCCTGCAAAGACATCCTGCTGTTTAAGAACCTGGATCCAGAACAGATGTCTCAAGTATT
AGATGCCATGTTTGAAAAATTGGTCAAAGAAGGGGAACACGTAATCGATCAAGGTGATGATGGTGACAAC
TTTTACGTCATCGACAGAGGAACATTTGATATTTATGTAAAATGTGATGGCGTTGGAAGATGCGTTGGTA
ACTATGACAATCGTGGGAGTTTTGGAGAACTGGCCTTAATGTACAATACACCCAGAGCAGCTACAATCAC
TGCTACCTCTCCTGGTGCTCTGTGGGGTTTGGACAGGGTGACCTTCAGGAGAATAATAGTAAAAAACAAT
GCCAAAAAGAGGAAGATGTACGAGAGCTTTATTGAGTCACTGCCATTCCTCAAGTCTCTGGAGGTTTCTG
AACGCCTGAAGGTGGTAGATGTGATTGGCACCAAAGTTTACAACGATGGAGAACAGATCATTGCTCAGGG
AGACTCGGCGGATTCGTTCTTCATTGTAGAATCTGGAGAAGTGAGAATTACTATGAAGAGAAAGGGTAAA
TCAGACATCGAAGAGAACGGTGCTGTGGAAATCGCTCGGTGTCTCCGGGGACAGTATTTTGGAGAGCTTG
CCCTGGTCACTAACAAGCCAAGAGCAGCATCTGCACACGCCATTGGGACTGTCAAATGCTTAGCCATGGA
TGTGCAAGCATTTGAGAGGCTTCTGGGACCTTGCATGGAAATTATGAAGAGGAATATCGCCACCTATGAG
GAGCAATTAGTTGCACTGTTTGGGACAAACATGGATATTGTTGAGCCCACTGCAGATATCATGGTGAGCA
AGGGCGAGGAGCTGTTCACCGGGGTGGTGCCCATCCTGGTCGAGCTGGACGGCGACGTAAACGGCCACAA
GTTCAGCGTGTCCGGCGAGGGCGAGGGCGATGCCACCTACGGCAAGCTGACCCTGAAGTTCATCTGCACC
ACCGGCAAGCTGCCCGTGCCCTGGCCCACCCTCGTGACCACCCTGACCTACGGCGTGCAGTGCTTCAGCC
GCTACCCCGACCACATGAAGCAGCACGACTTCTTCAAGTCCGCCATGCCCGAAGGCTACGTCCAGGAGCG
CACCATCTTCTTCAAGGACGACGGCAACTACAAGACCCGCGCCGAGGTGAAGTTCGAGGGCGACACCCTG
GTGAACCGCATCGAGCTGAAGGGCATCGACTTCAAGGAGGACGGCAACATCCTGGGGCACAAGCTGGAGT
ACAACTACAACAGCCACAACGTCTATATCATGGCCGACAAGCAGAAGAACGGCATCAAGGTGAACTTCAA
GATCCGCCACAACATCGAGGACGGCAGCGTGCAGCTCGCCGACCACTACCAGCAGAACACCCCCATCGGC
GACGGCCCCGTGCTGCTGCCCGACAACCACTACCTGAGCACCCAGTCCAAGCTGAGCAAAGACCCCAACG
AGAAGCGCGATCACATGGTCCTGCTGGAGTTCGTGACCGCCGCCGGGATCACTCTCGGCATGGACGAGCT
GTACAAGTAATCTAGAGGGCCCTATTCTATAGTGTCACCTAAATGCTAGAGCTCGCTGATCAGCCTCGAC
TGTGCCTTCTAGTTGCCAGCCATCTGTTGTTTGCCCCTCCCCCGTGCCTTCCTTGACCCTGGAAGGTGCC
ACTCCCACTGTCCTTTCCTAATAAAATGAGGAAATTGCATCGCATTGTCTGAGTAGGTGTCATTCTATTC
TGGGGGGTGGGGTGGGGCAGGACAGCAAGGGGGAGGATTGGGAAGACAATAGCAGGCATGCTGGGGATGC
GGTGGGCTCTATGGCTTCTGAGGCGGAAAGAACCAGCTGGGGCTCTAGGGGGTATCCCC
[124 nt withheld, positions 3210-3333]
C
[32 nt withheld, positions 3335-3366]
CA
[57 nt withheld, positions 3369-3425]
A
[49 nt withheld, positions 3427-3475]
CCTTTGACGTTGGAGTCCACGTTCTTT
[37 nt withheld, positions 3503-3539]
ACCCTATCTCGGTCTATTCTTTTGATTTATAAGGGATTTTGGGGATTTCGGCCTATTGGTTAAAAAATGA
GCTGATTTAACAAAAATTTAACGCGAATTAATTCTGTGGAATGTGTGTCAGTTAGGGTGTGGAAAGTCCC
CAGGCTCCCCAGGCAGGCAGAAGTATGCAAAGCATGCATCTCAATTAGTCAGCAACCAGGTGTGGAAAGT
CCCCAGGCTCCCCAGCAGGCAGAAGTATGCAAAGCATGCATCTCAATTAGTCAGCAACCATAGTCCCGCC
CCTAACTCCGCCCATCCCGCCCCTAACTCCGCCCAGTTCCGCCCATTCTCCGCCCCATGGCTGACTAATT
TTTTTTATTTATGCAGAGGCCGAGGCCGCCTCTGCCTCTGAGCTATTCCAGAAGTAGTGAGGAGGCTTTT
TTGGAGGCCTAGGCTTTTGCAAAAAGCTCCCGGGAGCTTGTATATCCATTTTCGGATCTGATCAAGAGAC
AGGATGAGGATCGTTTCGCATGATTGAACAAGATGGATTGCACGCAGGTTCTCCGGCCGCTTGGGTGGAG
AGGCTATTCGGCTATGACTGGGCACAACAGACAATCGGCTGCTCTGATGCCGCCGTGTTCCGGCTGTCAG
CGCAGGGGCGCCCGGTTCTTTTTGTCAAGACCGACCTGTCCGGTGCCCTGAATGAACTGCAGGACGAGGC
AGCGCGGCTATCGTGGCTGGCCACGACGGGCGTTCCTTGCGCAGCTGTGCTCGACGTTGTCACTGAAGCG
GGAAGGGACTGGCTGCTATTGGGCGAAGTGCCGGGGCAGGATCTCCTGTCATCTCACCTTGCTCCTGCCG
AGAAAGTATCCATCATGGCTGATGCAATGCGGCGGCTGCATACGCTTGATCCGGCTACCTGCCCATTCGA
CCACCAAGCGAAACATCGCATCGAGCGAGCACGTACTCGGATGGAAGCCGGTCTTGTCGATCAGGATGAT
CTGGACGAAGAGCATCAGGGGCTCGCGCCAGCCGAACTGTTCGCCAGGCTCAAGGCGCGCATGCCCGACG
GCGAGGATCTCGTCGTGACCCATGGCGATGCCTGCTTGCCGAATATCATGGTGGAAAATGGCCGCTTTTC
TGGATTCATCGACTGTGGCCGGCTGGGTGTGGCGGACCGCTATCAGGACATAGCGTTGGCTACCCGTGAT
ATTGCTGAAGAGCTTGGCGGCGAATGGGCTGACCGCTTCCTCGTGCTTTACGGTATCGCCGCTCCCGATT
CGCAGCGCATCGCCTTCTATCGCCTTCTTGACGAGTTCTTCTGAGCGGGACTCTGGGGTTCGAAATGACC
GACCAAGCGACGCCCAACCTGCCATCACGAGATTTCGATTCCACCGCCGCCTTCTATGAAAGGTTGGGCT
TCGGAATCGTTTTCCGGGACGCCGGCTGGATGATCCTCCAGCGCGGGGATCTCATGCTGGAGTTCTTCGC
CCACCCCAACTTGTTTATTGCAGCTTATAATGGTTACAAATAAAGCAATAGCATCACAAATTTCACAAAT
AAAGCATTTTTTTCACTGCATTCTAGTTGTGGTTTGTCCAAACTCATCAATGTATCTTATCATGTCTGTA
TACCGTCGACCTCTAGCTAGAGCTTGGCGTAATCATGGTCATAGCTGTTTCCTGTGTGAAATTGTTATCC
GCTCACAATTCCACACAACATACGAGCCGGAAGCATAAAGTGTAAAGCCTGGGGTGCCTAATGAGTGAGC
TAACTCACATTAATTGCGTTGCGCTCACTGCCCGCTTTCCAGTCGGGAAACCTGTCGTGCCAGCTGCATT
AATGAATCGGCCAACGCGCGGGGAGAGGCGGTTTGCGTATTGGGCGCTCTTCCGCTTCCTCGCTCACTGA
CTCGCTGCGCTCGGTCGTTCGGCTGCGGCGAGCGGTATCAGCTCACTCAAAGGCGGTAATACGGTTATCC
ACAGAATCAGGGGATAACGCAGGAAAGAACATGTGAGCAAAAGGCCAGCAAAAGGCCAGGAACCGTAAAA
AGGCCGCGTTGCTGGCGTTTTTCCATAGGCTCCGCCCCCCTGACGAGCATCACAAAAATCGACGCTCAAG
TCAGAGGTGGCGAAACCCGACAGGACTATAAAGATACCAGGCGTTTCCCCCTGGAAGCTCCCTCGTGCGC
TCTCCTGTTCCGACCCTGCCGCTTACCGGATACCTGTCCGCCTTTCTCCCTTCGGGAAGCGTGGCGCTTT
CTCAATGCTCACGCTGTAGGTATCTCAGTTCGGTGTAGGTCGTTCGCTCCAAGCTGGGCTGTGTGCACGA
ACCCCCCGTTCAGCCCGACCGCTGCGCCTTATCCGGTAACTATCGTCTTGAGTCCAACCCGGTAAGACAC
GACTTATCGCCACTGGCAGCAGCCACTGGTAACAGGATTAGCAGAGCGAGGTATGTAGGCGGTGCTACAG
AGTTCTTGAAGTGGTGGCCTAACTACGGCTACACTAGAAGGACAGTATTTGGTATCTGCGCTCTGCTGAA
GCCAGTTACCTTCGGAAAAAGAGTTGGTAGCTCTTGATCCGGCAAACAAACCACCGCTGGTAGCGGTGGT
TTTTTTGTTTGCAAGCAGCAGATTACGCGCAGAAAAAAAGGATCTCAAGAAGATCCTTTGATCTTTTCTA
CGGGGTCTGACGCTCAGTGGAACGAAAACTCACGTTAAGGGATTTTGGTCATGAGATTATCAAAAAGGAT
CTTCACCTAGATCCTTTTAAATTAAAAATGAAGTTTTAAATCAATCTAAAGTATATATGAGTAAACTTGG
TCTGACAGTTACCAATGCTTAATCAGTGAGGCACCTATCTCAGCGATCTGTCTATTTCGTTCATCCATAG
TTGCCTGACTCCCCGTCGTGTAGATAACTACGATACGGGAGGGCTTACCATCTGGCCCCAGTGCTGCAAT
GATACCGCGAGACCCACGCTCACCGGCTCCAGATTTATCAGCAATAAACCAGCCAGCCGGAAGGGCCGAG
CGCAGAAGTGGTCCTGCAACTTTATCCGCCTCCATCCAGTCTATTAATTGTTGCCGGGAAGCTAGAGTAA
GTAGTTCGCCAGTTAATAGTTTGCGCAACGTTGTTGCCATTGCTACAGGCATCGTGGTGTCACGCTCGTC
GTTTGGTATGGCTTCATTCAGCTCCGGTTCCCAACGATCAAGGCGAGTTACATGATCCCCCATGTTGTGC
AAAAAAGCGGTTAGCTCCTTCGGTCCTCCGATCGTTGTCAGAAGTAAGTTGGCCGCAGTGTTATCACTCA
TGGTTATGGCAGCACTGCATAATTCTCTTACTGTCATGCCATCCGTAAGATGCTTTTCTGTGACTGGTGA
GTACTCAACCAAGTCATTCTGAGAATAGTGTATGCGGCGACCGAGTTGCTCTTGCCCGGCGTCAATACGG
GATAATACCGCGCCACATAGCAGAACTTTAAAAGTGCTCATCATTGGAAAACGTTCTTCGGGGCGAAAAC
TCTCAAGGATCTTACCGCTGTTGAGATCCAGTTCGATGTAACCCACTCGTGCACCCAACTGATCTTCAGC
ATCTTTTACTTTCACCAGCGTTTCTGGGTGAGCAAAAACAGGAAGGCAAAATGCCGCAAAAAAGGGAATA
AGGGCGACACGGAAATGTTGAATACTCATACTCTTCCTTTTTCAATATTATTGAAGCATTTATCAGGGTT
ATTGTCTCATGAGCGGATACATATTTGAATGTATTTAGAAAAATAAACAAATAGGGGTTCCGCGCACATT
TCCCCGAAAAGTGCCACCTGACGTC
Features (pLannotate 1.2.2; 22 found; start..end, strand, type, name):
     36..80      -  misc_feature   bom (fragment): basis of mobility region from pBR322
    235..614     +  enhancer       CMV enhancer: human cytomegalovirus immediate early enhancer
    615..818     +  promoter       CMV promoter: human cytomegalovirus (CMV) immediate early promoter
    814..847     +  LTR            5' LTR (truncated) (fragment): truncated 5' long terminal repeat (LTR) from HIV-1
    863..881     +  promoter       T7 promoter: promoter for bacteriophage T7 RNA polymerase
    907..2154    +  CDS            Prkar2b: KAP3_RAT - Experimental evidence at protein level: Swiss-Prot protein existence level 1. Regulatory subunit of the cAMP-dependent protein kinases involved in cAMP signaling in cells. Type II regulatory chains mediate membrane association by binding to anchoring proteins, including the MAP2 kinase. From Rattus norvegicus (Rat).
   2161..2880    +  CDS            mEGFP: enhanced GFP with monomerizing A206K mutation (Zacharias et al., 2002) mammalian codon-optimized
   2896..2914    -  promoter       SP6 promoter: promoter for bacteriophage SP6 RNA polymerase
   2940..3164    +  polyA_signal   bGH poly(A) signal: bovine growth hormone polyadenylation signal
   3168..3189    +  promoter       SV40 promoter (fragment): SV40 enhancer and early promoter
   3210..3638    +  rep_origin     f1 ori (sequence partly withheld): f1 bacteriophage origin of replication; arrow indicates direction of (+) strand synthesis
   3652..3982    +  promoter       SV40 promoter: SV40 enhancer and early promoter
   4049..4840    +  CDS            neo: KKA2_KLEPN - Also known as kan, nptII. Experimental evidence at protein level: Swiss-Prot protein existence level 1. Resistance to kanamycin, neomycin, paromomycin, ribostamycin, butirosin and gentamicin B. From Klebsiella pneumoniae.
   4864..5022    +  CDS            ble (fragment): BLE_KLEPN - Experimental evidence at protein level: Swiss-Prot protein existence level 1. Binding protein with a strong affinity to the bleomycin family of antibiotics. Binds to CL990; an antimitotic-antibiotic compound. From Klebsiella pneumoniae.
   5017..5138    +  polyA_signal   SV40 poly(A) signal: SV40 polyadenylation signal
   5211..5227    -  protein_bind   lac operator: The lac repressor binds to the lac operator to inhibit transcription in E. coli. This inhibition can be relieved by adding lactose or isopropyl-β-D-thiogalactopyranoside (IPTG). lac repressor encoded by lacI
   5235..5265    -  promoter       lac promoter: promoter for the E. coli lac operon
   5280..5301    -  protein_bind   CAP binding site: CAP binding activates transcription in the presence of cAMP. E. coli catabolite activator protein
   5314..5406    -  CDS            lacI (fragment): lac repressor; lacI; The lac repressor binds to the lac operator to inhibit transcription in E. coli. This inhibition can be relieved by adding lactose or isopropyl-β-D-thiogalactopyranoside (IPTG).
   5589..6177    -  rep_origin     ori: high-copy-number ColE1/pMB1/pBR322/pUC origin of replication
   6348..7208    -  CDS            AmpR: β-lactamase; bla; confers resistance to ampicillin, carbenicillin, and related antibiotics
   7209..7313    -  promoter       AmpR promoter: bla
