[The description below was written by a language model from this plasmid's Addgene catalogue record and pLannotate feature annotations shown in this document.]
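Description:
pcDNA3-rat PKA-RIIbeta-mEGFP is a 7,344 bp mammalian expression plasmid built on a pcDNA3-family backbone (the catalogue lists pcDNA3.1). It is propagated in E. coli as a high-copy plasmid through a ColE1/pUC-type origin and selected with ampicillin via the β-lactamase gene and its native promoter. An f1 phage origin is also present. For selection in mammalian cells, the backbone carries a neomycin/kanamycin phosphotransferase gene driven by the SV40 enhancer/early promoter and terminated by an SV40 polyadenylation signal, which would permit G418 selection of stable transfectants. Short annotated fragments such as the bom, ble, lacI and truncated LTR matches, along with the lac promoter/operator region, appear to be backbone remnants or incidental annotation hits rather than functional parts of the design.

The payload is the rat Prkar2b coding sequence, which encodes the type II beta regulatory subunit of cAMP-dependent protein kinase. It is followed almost immediately by mEGFP, an enhanced GFP carrying the monomerizing A206K mutation that limits tag-driven self-association. This arrangement is consistent with a C-terminally tagged fusion protein. Transcription is driven by the human cytomegalovirus immediate early enhancer and promoter and terminated by the bovine growth hormone polyadenylation signal. T7 and SP6 phage promoters flank the insert, as is usual for this backbone, and can serve for in vitro transcription or as sequencing primer sites.

Type II regulatory subunits tether the kinase to anchoring proteins, so a fluorescent RIIβ fusion allows the holoenzyme's location and movement to be followed in live cells. The associated publication concerns the subcellular dynamics of type II PKA in neurons, which fits this use.
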