Addgene plasmid #45523: pcDNA3-rat PKA-RIIbeta-mEGFP
Depositing lab: Haining Zhong. Depositing organization: Cold Spring Harbor Laboratory. Publication: Subcellular dynamics of type II PKA in neurons. Zhong H, Sia GM, Sato TR, Gray NW, Mao T, Khuchua Z, Huganir RL, Svoboda K. Neuron. 2009 May 14;62(3):363-74. doi: 10.1016/j.neuron.2009.03.013. PubMed 19447092.
Backbone
  Vector backbone: pcDNA3.1
  Vector type: Mammalian Expression
Growth in bacteria
  Bacterial resistance: Ampicillin, 100 μg/mL
  Growth temperature: 37°C
  Growth strain: DH5alpha
  Copy number: High Copy
Gene/Insert
  Gene/Insert name: PKA regulatory subunit RII beta tagged by mEGFP
  Species: R. norvegicus (rat)
Terms and licenses: Academic/Nonprofit Terms; Industry Terms: Not Available to Industry
How to cite: pcDNA3-rat PKA-RIIbeta-mEGFP was a gift from Haining Zhong (Addgene plasmid # 45523 ; http://n2t.net/addgene:45523 ; RRID:Addgene_45523)
