>Addgene plasmid #45523 | pcDNA3-rat PKA-RIIbeta-mEGFP | addgene partial sequence | sequence record 65240 | cmv-fwd
CTCTCTGGCTAACTAGAGAACCCACTGCTTACTGGCTTATCGAAATTAATACGACTCACTATAGGGAGAC
CCAAGCTTGCGGCCGCCACCATGAGCATCGAGATCCCCGCGGGGCTCACGGAGCTGCTGCAGGGCTTCAC
GGTGGAGGTGCTGAGGCACCAGCCCGCCGACCTGCTGGAGTTCGCGCTGCAGCACTTCACGCGGCTGCAG
CAGGAGAACGAGCGCAAGGGCGCCGCGCGCTTCGGCCATGAGGGCAGGACCTGGGGGGACGCGGGCGCAG
CCGCCGGGGGCGGAACCCCCAGTAAGGGTGTCAACTTCGCGGAGGAGCCCATGCGCTCCGATTCCGAGAA
CGGCGAAGAGGAGGAGGCCGCGGAAGCAGGGGCGTTCAACGCTCCAGTTATAAACCGGTTCACAAGGCGT
GCCTCGGTATGTGCAGAAGCTTATAATCCTGATGAAGAAGAAGATGATGCAGAGTCCAGGATAATACATC
CCAAAACTGACGATCAAAGAAACAGATTGCAAGAAGCCTGCAAAGACATCCTGCTGTTTAAGAACCTGGA
TCCAGAACAGATGTCTCAAGTATTAGATGCCATGTTTGAAAAATTGGTCAAAGAAGGGGAACACGTAATC
GATCAAGGTGATGATGGTGACAACTTTTACGTCATCGACAGAGGAACATTTGATATTTATGTAAAATGTG
ATGGCGTTGGAAGATGCGTTGGTAACTATGACAATCGTGGGAGTTTTGGAGAACTGGCCTTAATGTACAA
TACACCCAGAGCAGCTACAATCACTGCTACCTCTCCTGGTGCTCTGTGGGGTTTGGACAGGGTGACCTTC
AGGAGAATAATAGTAAAAAACAATGCCAAAAAGAGGAAGATGTACGAGAGCTTTATTGAGTCACTGCCAT
TCCTCAAGTCTCTGGAGGTTTCTGAACGCCTGAAGGTGGTAGATGTGATTGGCACCAAAGTTTACACG
