>Addgene plasmid #45523 | pcDNA3-rat PKA-RIIbeta-mEGFP | addgene partial sequence | sequence record 65241 | BGH_rev_primer
CTATAGAATAGGGCCCTCTAGATTACTTGTACAGCTCGTCCATGCCGAGAGTGATCCCGGCGGCGGTCAC
GAACTCCAGCAGGACCATGTGATCGCGCTTCTCGTTGGGGTCTTTGCTCAGCTTGGACTGGGTGCTCAGG
TAGTGGTTGTCGGGCAGCAGCACGGGGCCGTCGCCGATGGGGGTGTTCTGCTGGTAGTGGTCGGCGAGCT
GCACGCTGCCGTCCTCGATGTTGTGGCGGATCTTGAAGTTCACCTTGATGCCGTTCTTCTGCTTGTCGGC
CATGATATAGACGTTGTGGCTGTTGTAGTTGTACTCCAGCTTGTGCCCCAGGATGTTGCCGTCCTCCTTG
AAGTCGATGCCCTTCAGCTCGATGCGGTTCACCAGGGTGTCGCCCTCGAACTTCACCTCGGCGCGGGTCT
TGTAGTTGCCGTCGTCCTTGAAGAAGATGGTGCGCTCCTGGACGTAGCCTTCGGGCATGGCGGACTTGAA
GAAGTCGTGCTGCTTCATGTGGTCGGGGTAGCGGCTGAAGCACTGCACGCCGTAGGTCAGGGTGGTCACG
AGGGTGGGCCAGGGCACGGGCAGCTTGCCGGTGGTGCAGATGAACTTCAGGGTCAGCTTGCCGTAGGTGG
CATCGCCCTCGCCCTCGCCGGACACGCTGAACTTGTGGCCGTTTACGTCGCCGTCCAGCTCGACCAGGAT
GGGCACCACCCCGGTGAACAGCTCCTCGCCCTTGCTCACCATGATATCTGCAGTGGGCTCAACAATATCC
ATGTTTGTCCCAAACAGTGCAACTAATTGCTCCTCATAGGTGGCGATATTCCTCTTCATAATTTCCATGC
AAGGTCCCA
